>Addgene plasmid #122699 | pKAd5f11pABR-EPG | addgene full sequence | sequence record 243638 | Addgene NGS Result
GCGTCCATTCGCCATTCAGGATCGAATTAATTCTTAATTAACATCATCAATAATATACCTTATTTTGGAT
TGAAGCCAATATGATAATGAGGGGGTGGAGTTTGTGACGTGGCGCGGGGCGTGGGAACGGGGCGGGTGAC
GTAGTAGTGTGGCGGAAGTGTGATGTTGCAAGTGTGGCGGAACACATGTAAGCGACGGATGTGGCAAAAG
TGACGTTTTTGGTGTGCGCCGGTGTACACAGGAAGTGACAATTTTCGCGCGGTTTTAGGCGGATGTTGTA
GTAAATTTGGGCGTAACCGAGTAAGATTTGGCCATTTTCGCGGGAAAACTGAATAAGAGGAAGTGAAATC
TGAATAATTTTGTGTTACTCATAGCGCGTAATACTGACGTCGAGTAATTCATACAAAAGGACTCGCCCCT
GCCTTGGGGAATCCCAGGGACCGTCGTTAAACTCCCACTAACGTAGAACCCAGAGATCGCTGCGTTCCCG
CCCCCTCACCCGCCCGCTCTCGTCATCACTGAGGTGGAGAAGAGCATGCGTGAGGCTCCGGTGCCCGTCA
GTGGGCAGAGCGCACATCGCCCACAGTCCCCGAGAAGTTGGGGGGAGGGGTCGGCAATTGAACCGGTGCC
TAGAGAAGGTGGCGCGGGGTAAACTGGGAAAGTGATGTCGTGTACTGGCTCCGCCTTTTTCCCGAGGGTG
GGGGAGAACCGTATATAAGTGCAGTAGTCGCCGTGAACGTTCTTTTTCGCAACGGGTTTGCCGCCAGAAC
ACAGGTAAGTGCCGTGTGTGGTTCCCGCGGGCCTGGCCTCTTTACGGGTTATGGCCCTTGCGTGCCTTGA
ATTACTTCCACGCCCCTGGCTGCAGTACGTGATTCTTGATCCCGAGCTTCGGGTTGGAAGTGGGTGGGAG
AGTTCGAGGCCTTGCGCTTAAGGAGCCCCTTCGCCTCGTGCTTGAGTTGAGGCCTGGCTTGGGCGCTGGG
GCCGCCGCGTGCGAATCTGGTGGCACCTTCGCGCCTGTCTCGCTGCTTTCGATAAGTCTCTAGCCATTTA
AAATTTTTGATGACCTGCTGCGACGCTTTTTTTCTGGCAAGATAGTCTTGTAAATGCGGGCCAAGATCTG
CACACTGGTATTTCGGTTTTTGGGGCCGCGGGCGGCGACGGGGCCCGTGCGTCCCAGCGCACATGTTCGG
CGAGGAGGGGCCTGCGAGCGCGGCCACCGAGAATCGGACGGGGGTAGTCTCAAGCTGGCCGGCCTGCTCT
GGTGCCTGGCCTCGCGCCGCCGTGTATCGCCCCGCCCTGGGCGGCAAGGCTGGCCCGGTCGGCACCAGTT
GCGTGAGCGGAAAGATGGCCGCTTCCCGGCCCTGCTGCAGGGAGCTCAAAATGGAGGACGCGGCGCTCGG
GAGAGCGGGCGGGTGAGTCACCCACACAAAGGAAAAGGGCCTTTCCGTCCTCAGCCGTCGCTTCATGTGA
CTCCACGGAGTACCGGGCGCCGTCCAGGCACCTCGATTAGTTCTCGAGCTTTTGGAGTACGTCGTCTTTA
GGTTGGGGGGAGGGGTTTTATGCGATGGAGTTTCCCCACACTGAGTGGGTGGAGACTGAAGTTAGGCCAG
CTTGGCACTTGATGTAATTCTCCTTGGAATTTGCCCTTTTTGAGTTTGGATCTTGGTTCATTCTCAAGCC
TCAGACAGTGGTTCAAAGTTTTTTTCTTCCATTTCAGGTGTCGTGAGGTACCGTTTAAACCATGGTGAGC
AAGGGCGAGGAGCTGTTCACCGGGGTGGTGCCCATCCTGGTCGAGCTGGACGGCGACGTAAACGGCCACA
AGTTCAGCGTGTCCGGCGAGGGCGAGGGCGATGCCACCTACGGCAAGCTGACCCTGAAGTTCATCTGCAC
CACCGGCAAGCTGCCCGTGCCCTGGCCCACCCTCGTGACCACCCTGACCTACGGCGTGCAGTGCTTCAGC
CGCTACCCCGACCACATGAAGCAGCACGACTTCTTCAAGTCCGCCATGCCCGAAGGCTACGTCCAGGAGC
GCACCATCTTCTTCAAGGACGACGGCAACTACAAGACCCGCGCCGAGGTGAAGTTCGAGGGCGACACCCT
GGTGAACCGCATCGAGCTGAAGGGCATCGACTTCAAGGAGGACGGCAACATCCTGGGGCACAAGCTGGAG
TACAACTACAACAGCCACAACGTCTATATCATGGCCGACAAGCAGAAGAACGGCATCAAGGTGAACTTCA
AGATCCGCCACAACATCGAGGACGGCAGCGTGCAGCTCGCCGACCACTACCAGCAGAACACCCCCATCGG
CGACGGCCCCGTGCTGCTGCCCGACAACCACTACCTGAGCACCCAGTCCGCCCTGAGCAAAGACCCCAAC
GAGAAGCGCGATCACATGGTCCTGCTGGAGTTCGTGACCGCCGCCGGGATCACTCTCGGCATGGACGAGC
TGTACAAGTCCGGACTCTAAAGCTTGTTTAAACATCCGATCCACCGGATCTAGATAACTGATCATAATCA
GCCATACCACATTTGTAGAGGTTTTACTTGCTTTAAAAAACCTCCCACACCTCCCCCTGAACCTGAAACA
TAAAATGAATGCAATTGTTGTTGTTAACTTGTTTATTGCAGCTTATAATGGTTACAAATAAAGCAATAGC
ATCACAAATTTCACAAATAAAGCATTTTTTTCACTGCATTCTAGTTGTGGTTTGTCCAAACTCATCAATG
TATCTTAACGCGGATCTGGGCGTGGTTAAGGGTGGGAAAGAATATATAAGGTGGGGGTCTTATGTAGTTT
TGTATCTGTTTTGCAGCAGCCGCCGCCGCCATGAGCACCAACTCGTTTGATGGAAGCATTGTGAGCTCAT
ATTTGACAACGCGCATGCCCCCATGGGCCGGGGTGCGTCAGAATGTGATGGGCTCCAGCATTGATGGTCG
CCCCGTCCTGCCCGCAAACTCTACTACCTTGACCTACGAGACCGTGTCTGGAACGCCGTTGGAGACTGCA
GCCTCCGCCGCCGCTTCAGCCGCTGCAGCCACCGCCCGCGGGATTGTGACTGACTTTGCTTTCCTGAGCC
CGCTTGCAAGCAGTGCAGCTTCCCGTTCATCCGCCCGCGATGACAAGTTGACGGCTCTTTTGGCACAATT
GGATTCTTTGACCCGGGAACTTAATGTCGTTTCTCAGCAGCTGTTGGATCTGCGCCAGCAGGTTTCTGCC
CTGAAGGCTTCCTCCCCTCCCAATGCGGTTTAAAACATAAATAAAAAACCAGACTCTGTTTGGATTTGGA
TCAAGCAAGTGTCTTGCTGTCTTTATTTAGGGGTTTTGCGCGCGCGGTAGGCCCGGGACCAGCGGTCTCG
GTCGTTGAGGGTCCTGTGTATTTTTTCCAGGACGTGGTAAAGGTGACTCTGGATGTTCAGATACATGGGC
ATAAGCCCGTCTCTGGGGTGGAGGTAGCACCACTGCAGAGCTTCATGCTGCGGGGTGGTGTTGTAGATGA
TCCAGTCGTAGCAGGAGCGCTGGGCGTGGTGCCTAAAAATGTCTTTCAGTAGCAAGCTGATTGCCAGGGG
CAGGCCCTTGGTGTAAGTGTTTACAAAGCGGTTAAGCTGGGATGGGTGCATACGTGGGGATATGAGATGC
ATCTTGGACTGTATTTTTAGGTTGGCTATGTTCCCAGCCATATCCCTCCGGGGATTCATGTTGTGCAGAA
CCACCAGCACAGTGTATCCGGTGCACTTGGGAAATTTGTCATGTAGCTTAGAAGGAAATGCGTGGAAGAA
CTTGGAGACGCCCTTGTGACCTCCAAGATTTTCCATGCATTCGTCCATAATGATGGCAATGGGCCCACGG
GCGGCGGCCTGGGCGAAGATATTTCTGGGATCACTAACGTCATAGTTGTGTTCCAGGATGAGATCGTCAT
AGGCCATTTTTACAAAGCGCGGGCGGAGGGTGCCAGACTGCGGTATAATGGTTCCATCCGGCCCAGGGGC
GTAGTTACCCTCACAGATTTGCATTTCCCACGCTTTGAGTTCAGATGGGGGGATCATGTCTACCTGCGGG
GCGATGAAGAAAACGGTTTCCGGGGTAGGGGAGATCAGCTGGGAAGAAAGCAGGTTCCTGAGCAGCTGCG
ACTTACCGCAGCCGGTGGGCCCGTAAATCACACCTATTACCGGCTGCAACTGGTAGTTAAGAGAGCTGCA
GCTGCCGTCATCCCTGAGCAGGGGGGCCACTTCGTTAAGCATGTCCCTGACTCGCATGTTTTCCCTGACC
AAATCCGCCAGAAGGCGCTCGCCGCCCAGCGATAGCAGTTCTTGCAAGGAAGCAAAGTTTTTCAACGGTT
TGAGACCGTCCGCCGTAGGCATGCTTTTGAGCGTTTGACCAAGCAGTTCCAGGCGGTCCCACAGCTCGGT
CACCTGCTCTACGGCATCTCGATCCAGCATATCTCCTCGTTTCGCGGGTTGGGGCGGCTTTCGCTGTACG
GCAGTAGTCGGTGCTCGTCCAGACGGGCCAGGGTCATGTCTTTCCACGGGCGCAGGGTCCTCGTCAGCGT
AGTCTGGGTCACGGTGAAGGGGTGCGCTCCGGGCTGCGCGCTGGCCAGGGTGCGCTTGAGGCTGGTCCTG
CTGGTGCTGAAGCGCTGCCGGTCTTCGCCCTGCGCGTCGGCCAGGTAGCATTTGACCATGGTGTCATAGT
CCAGCCCCTCCGCGGCGTGGCCCTTGGCGCGCAGCTTGCCCTTGGAGGAGGCGCCGCACGAGGGGCAGTG
CAGACTTTTGAGGGCGTAGAGCTTGGGCGCGAGAAATACCGATTCCGGGGAGTAGGCATCCGCGCCGCAG
GCCCCGCAGACGGTCTCGCATTCCACGAGCCAGGTGAGCTCTGGCCGTTCGGGGTCAAAAACCAGGTTTC
CCCCATGCTTTTTGATGCGTTTCTTACCTCTGGTTTCCATGAGCCGGTGTCCACGCTCGGTGACGAAAAG
GCTGTCCGTGTCCCCGTATACAGACTTGAGAGGCCTGTCCTCGAGCGGTGTTCCGCGGTCCTCCTCGTAT
AGAAACTCGGACCACTCTGAGACAAAGGCTCGCGTCCAGGCCAGCACGAAGGAGGCTAAGTGGGAGGGGT
AGCGGTCGTTGTCCACTAGGGGGTCCACTCGCTCCAGGGTGTGAAGACACATGTCGCCCTCTTCGGCATC
AAGGAAGGTGATTGGTTTGTAGGTGTAGGCCACGTGACCGGGTGTTCCTGAAGGGGGGCTATAAAAGGGG
GTGGGGGCGCGTTCGTCCTCACTCTCTTCCGCATCGCTGTCTGCGAGGGCCAGCTGTTGGGGTGAGTACT
CCCTCTGAAAAGCGGGCATGACTTCTGCGCTAAGATTGTCAGTTTCCAAAAACGAGGAGGATTTGATATT
CACCTGGCCCGCGGTGATGCCTTTGAGGGTGGCCGCATCCATCTGGTCAGAAAAGACAATCTTTTTGTTG
TCAAGCTTGGTGGCAAACGACCCGTAGAGGGCGTTGGACAGCAACTTGGCGATGGAGCGCAGGGTTTGGT
TTTTGTCGCGATCGGCGCGCTCCTTGGCCGCGATGTTTAGCTGCACGTATTCGCGCGCAACGCACCGCCA
TTCGGGAAAGACGGTGGTGCGCTCGTCGGGCACCAGGTGCACGCGCCAACCGCGGTTGTGCAGGGTGACA
AGGTCAACGCTGGTGGCTACCTCTCCGCGTAGGCGCTCGTTGGTCCAGCAGAGGCGGCCGCCCTTGCGCG
AGCAGAATGGCGGTAGGGGGTCTAGCTGCGTCTCGTCCGGGGGGTCTGCGTCCACGGTAAAGACCCCGGG
CAGCAGGCGCGCGTCGAAGTAGTCTATCTTGCATCCTTGCAAGTCTAGCGCCTGCTGCCATGCGCGGGCG
GCAAGCGCGCGCTCGTATGGGTTGAGTGGGGGACCCCATGGCATGGGGTGGGTGAGCGCGGAGGCGTACA
TGCCGCAAATGTCGTAAACGTAGAGGGGCTCTCTGAGTATTCCAAGATATGTAGGGTAGCATCTTCCACC
GCGGATGCTGGCGCGCACGTAATCGTATAGTTCGTGCGAGGGAGCGAGGAGGTCGGGACCGAGGTTGCTA
CGGGCGGGCTGCTCTGCTCGGAAGACTATCTGCCTGAAGATGGCATGTGAGTTGGATGATATGGTTGGAC
GCTGGAAGACGTTGAAGCTGGCGTCTGTGAGACCTACCGCGTCACGCACGAAGGAGGCGTAGGAGTCGCG
CAGCTTGTTGACCAGCTCGGCGGTGACCTGCACGTCTAGGGCGCAGTAGTCCAGGGTTTCCTTGATGATG
TCATACTTATCCTGTCCCTTTTTTTTCCACAGCTCGCGGTTGAGGACAAACTCTTCGCGGTCTTTCCAGT
ACTCTTGGATCGGAAACCCGTCGGCCTCCGAACGGTAAGAGCCTAGCATGTAGAACTGGTTGACGGCCTG
GTAGGCGCAGCATCCCTTTTCTACGGGTAGCGCGTATGCCTGCGCGGCCTTCCGGAGCGAGGTGTGGGTG
AGCGCAAAGGTGTCCCTGACCATGACTTTGAGGTACTGGTATTTGAAGTCAGTGTCGTCGCATCCGCCCT
GCTCCCAGAGCAAAAAGTCCGTGCGCTTTTTGGAACGCGGATTTGGCAGGGCGAAGGTGACATCGTTGAA
GAGTATCTTTCCCGCGCGAGGCATAAAGTTGCGTGTGATGCGGAAGGGTCCCGGCACCTCGGAACGGTTG
TTAATTACCTGGGCGGCGAGCACGATCTCGTCAAAGCCGTTGATGTTGTGGCCCACAATGTAAAGTTCCA
AGAAGCGCGGGATGCCCTTGATGGAAGGCAATTTTTTAAGTTCCTCGTAGGTGAGCTCTTCAGGGGAGCT
GAGCCCGTGCTCTGAAAGGGCCCAGTCTGCAAGATGAGGGTTGGAAGCGACGAATGAGCTCCACAGGTCA
CGGGCCATTAGCATTTGCAGGTGGTCGCGAAAGGTCCTAAACTGGCGACCTATGGCCATTTTTTCTGGGG
TGATGCAGTAGAAGGTAAGCGGGTCTTGTTCCCAGCGGTCCCATCCAAGGTTCGCGGCTAGGTCTCGCGC
GGCAGTCACTAGAGGCTCATCTCCGCCGAACTTCATGACCAGCATGAAGGGCACGAGCTGCTTCCCAAAG
GCCCCCATCCAAGTATAGGTCTCTACATCGTAGGTGACAAAGAGACGCTCGGTGCGAGGATGCGAGCCGA
TCGGGAAGAACTGGATCTCCCGCCACCAATTGGAGGAGTGGCTATTGATGTGGTGAAAGTAGAAGTCCCT
GCGACGGGCCGAACACTCGTGCTGGCTTTTGTAAAAACGTGCGCAGTACTGGCAGCGGTGCACGGGCTGT
ACATCCTGCACGAGGTTGACCTGACGACCGCGCACAAGGAAGCAGAGTGGGAATTTGAGCCCCTCGCCTG
GCGGGTTTGGCTGGTGGTCTTCTACTTCGGCTGCTTGTCCTTGACCGTCTGGCTGCTCGAGGGGAGTTAC
GGTGGATCGGACCACCACGCCGCGCGAGCCCAAAGTCCAGATGTCCGCGCGCGGCGGTCGGAGCTTGATG
ACAACATCGCGCAGATGGGAGCTGTCCATGGTCTGGAGCTCCCGCGGCGTCAGGTCAGGCGGGAGCTCCT
GCAGGTTTACCTCGCATAGACGGGTCAGGGCGCGGGCTAGATCCAGGTGATACCTAATTTCCAGGGGCTG
GTTGGTGGCGGCGTCGATGGCTTGCAAGAGGCCGCATCCCCGCGGCGCGACTACGGTACCGCGCGGCGGG
CGGTGGGCCGCGGGGGTGTCCTTGGATGATGCATCTAAAAGCGGTGACGCGGGCGAGCCCCCGGAGGTAG
GGGGGGCTCCGGACCCGCCGGGAGAGGGGGCAGGGGCACGTCGGCGCCGCGCGCGGGCAGGAGCTGGTGC
TGCGCGCGTAGGTTGCTGGCGAACGCGACGACGCGGCGGTTGATCTCCTGAATCTGGCGCCTCTGCGTGA
AGACGACGGGCCCGGTGAGCTTGAACCTGAAAGAGAGTTCGACAGAATCAATTTCGGTGTCGTTGACGGC
GGCCTGGCGCAAAATCTCCTGCACGTCTCCTGAGTTGTCTTGATAGGCGATCTCGGCCATGAACTGCTCG
ATCTCTTCCTCCTGGAGATCTCCGCGTCCGGCTCGCTCCACGGTGGCGGCGAGGTCGTTGGAAATGCGGG
CCATGAGCTGCGAGAAGGCGTTGAGGCCTCCCTCGTTCCAGACGCGGCTGTAGACCACGCCCCCTTCGGC
ATCGCGGGCGCGCATGACCACCTGCGCGAGATTGAGCTCCACGTGCCGGGCGAAGACGGCGTAGTTTCGC
AGGCGCTGAAAGAGGTAGTTGAGGGTGGTGGCGGTGTGTTCTGCCACGAAGAAGTACATAACCCAGCGTC
GCAACGTGGATTCGTTGATATCCCCCAAGGCCTCAAGGCGCTCCATGGCCTCGTAGAAGTCCACGGCGAA
GTTGAAAAACTGGGAGTTGCGCGCCGACACGGTTAACTCCTCCTCCAGAAGACGGATGAGCTCGGCGACA
GTGTCGCGCACCTCGCGCTCAAAGGCTACAGGGGCCTCTTCTTCTTCTTCAATCTCCTCTTCCATAAGGG
CCTCCCCTTCTTCTTCTTCTGGCGGCGGTGGGGGAGGGGGGACACGGCGGCGACGACGGCGCACCGGGAG
GCGGTCGACAAAGCGCTCGATCATCTCCCCGCGGCGACGGCGCATGGTCTCGGTGACGGCGCGGCCGTTC
TCGCGGGGGCGCAGTTGGAAGACGCCGCCCGTCATGTCCCGGTTATGGGTTGGCGGGGGGCTGCCATGCG
GCAGGGATACGGCGCTAACGATGCATCTCAACAATTGTTGTGTAGGTACTCCGCCGCCGAGGGACCTGAG
CGAGTCCGCATCGACCGGATCGGAAAACCTCTCGAGAAAGGCGTCTAACCAGTCACAGTCGCAAGGTAGG
CTGAGCACCGTGGCGGGCGGCAGCGGGCGGCGGTCGGGGTTGTTTCTGGCGGAGGTGCTGCTGATGATGT
AATTAAAGTAGGCGGTCTTGAGACGGCGGATGGTCGACAGAAGCACCATGTCCTTGGGTCCGGCCTGCTG
AATGCGCAGGCGGTCGGCCATGCCCCAGGCTTCGTTTTGACATCGGCGCAGGTCTTTGTAGTAGTCTTGC
ATGAGCCTTTCTACCGGCACTTCTTCTTCTCCTTCCTCTTGTCCTGCATCTCTTGCATCTATCGCTGCGG
CGGCGGCGGAGTTTGGCCGTAGGTGGCGCCCTCTTCCTCCCATGCGTGTGACCCCGAAGCCCCTCATCGG
CTGAAGCAGGGCTAGGTCGGCGACAACGCGCTCGGCTAATATGGCCTGCTGCACCTGCGTGAGGGTAGAC
TGGAAGTCATCCATGTCCACAAAGCGGTGGTATGCGCCCGTGTTGATGGTGTAAGTGCAGTTGGCCATAA
CGGACCAGTTAACGGTCTGGTGACCCGGCTGCGAGAGCTCGGTGTACCTGAGACGCGAGTAAGCCCTCGA
GTCAAATACGTAGTCGTTGCAAGTCCGCACCAGGTACTGGTATCCCACCAAAAAGTGCGGCGGCGGCTGG
CGGTAGAGGGGCCAGCGTAGGGTGGCCGGGGCTCCGGGGGCGAGATCTTCCAACATAAGGCGATGATATC
CGTAGATGTACCTGGACATCCAGGTGATGCCGGCGGCGGTGGTGGAGGCGCGCGGAAAGTCGCGGACGCG
GTTCCAGATGTTGCGCAGCGGCAAAAAGTGCTCCATGGTCGGGACGCTCTGGCCGGTCAGGCGCGCGCAA
TCGTTGACGCTCTAGCGTGCAAAAGGAGAGCCTGTAAGCGGGCACTCTTCCGTGGTCTGGTGGATAAATT
CGCAAGGGTATCATGGCGGACGACCGGGGTTCGAGCCCCGTATCCGGCCGTCCGCCGTGATCCATGCGGT
TACCGCCCGCGTGTCGAACCCAGGTGTGCGACGTCAGACAACGGGGGAGTGCTCCTTTTGGCTTCCTTCC
AGGCGCGGCGGCTGCTGCGCTAGCTTTTTTGGCCACTGGCCGCGCGCAGCGTAAGCGGTTAGGCTGGAAA
GCGAAAGCATTAAGTGGCTCGCTCCCTGTAGCCGGAGGGTTATTTTCCAAGGGTTGAGTCGCGGGACCCC
CGGTTCGAGTCTCGGACCGGCCGGACTGCGGCGAACGGGGGTTTGCCTCCCCGTCATGCAAGACCCCGCT
TGCAAATTCCTCCGGAAACAGGGACGAGCCCCTTTTTTGCTTTTCCCAGATGCATCCGGTGCTGCGGCAG
ATGCGCCCCCCTCCTCAGCAGCGGCAAGAGCAAGAGCAGCGGCAGACATGCAGGGCACCCTCCCCTCCTC
CTACCGCGTCAGGAGGGGCGACATCCGCGGTTGACGCGGCAGCAGATGGTGATTACGAACCCCCGCGGCG
CCGGGCCCGGCACTACCTGGACTTGGAGGAGGGCGAGGGCCTGGCGCGGCTAGGAGCGCCCTCTCCTGAG
CGGCACCCAAGGGTGCAGCTGAAGCGTGATACGCGTGAGGCGTACGTGCCGCGGCAGAACCTGTTTCGCG
ACCGCGAGGGAGAGGAGCCCGAGGAGATGCGGGATCGAAAGTTCCACGCAGGGCGCGAGCTGCGGCATGG
CCTGAATCGCGAGCGGTTGCTGCGCGAGGAGGACTTTGAGCCCGACGCGCGAACCGGGATTAGTCCCGCG
CGCGCACACGTGGCGGCCGCCGACCTGGTAACCGCATACGAGCAGACGGTGAACCAGGAGATTAACTTTC
AAAAAAGCTTTAACAACCACGTGCGTACGCTTGTGGCGCGCGAGGAGGTGGCTATAGGACTGATGCATCT
GTGGGACTTTGTAAGCGCGCTGGAGCAAAACCCAAATAGCAAGCCGCTCATGGCGCAGCTGTTCCTTATA
GTGCAGCACAGCAGGGACAACGAGGCATTCAGGGATGCGCTGCTAAACATAGTAGAGCCCGAGGGCCGCT
GGCTGCTCGATTTGATAAACATCCTGCAGAGCATAGTGGTGCAGGAGCGCAGCTTGAGCCTGGCTGACAA
GGTGGCCGCCATCAACTATTCCATGCTTAGCCTGGGCAAGTTTTACGCCCGCAAGATATACCATACCCCT
TACGTTCCCATAGACAAGGAGGTAAAGATCGAGGGGTTCTACATGCGCATGGCGCTGAAGGTGCTTACCT
TGAGCGACGACCTGGGCGTTTATCGCAACGAGCGCATCCACAAGGCCGTGAGCGTGAGCCGGCGGCGCGA
GCTCAGCGACCGCGAGCTGATGCACAGCCTGCAAAGGGCCCTGGCTGGCACGGGCAGCGGCGATAGAGAG
GCCGAGTCCTACTTTGACGCGGGCGCTGACCTGCGCTGGGCCCCAAGCCGACGCGCCCTGGAGGCAGCTG
GGGCCGGACCTGGGCTGGCGGTGGCACCCGCGCGCGCTGGCAACGTCGGCGGCGTGGAGGAATATGACGA
GGACGATGAGTACGAGCCAGAGGACGGCGAGTACTAAGCGGTGATGTTTCTGATCAGATGATGCAAGACG
CAACGGACCCGGCGGTGCGGGCGGCGCTGCAGAGCCAGCCGTCCGGCCTTAACTCCACGGACGACTGGCG
CCAGGTCATGGACCGCATCATGTCGCTGACTGCGCGCAATCCTGACGCGTTCCGGCAGCAGCCGCAGGCC
AACCGGCTCTCCGCAATTCTGGAAGCGGTGGTCCCGGCGCGCGCAAACCCCACGCACGAGAAGGTGCTGG
CGATCGTAAACGCGCTGGCCGAAAACAGGGCCATCCGGCCCGACGAGGCCGGCCTGGTCTACGACGCGCT
GCTTCAGCGCGTGGCTCGTTACAACAGCGGCAACGTGCAGACCAACCTGGACCGGCTGGTGGGGGATGTG
CGCGAGGCCGTGGCGCAGCGTGAGCGCGCGCAGCAGCAGGGCAACCTGGGCTCCATGGTTGCACTAAACG
CCTTCCTGAGTACACAGCCCGCCAACGTGCCGCGGGGACAGGAGGACTACACCAACTTTGTGAGCGCACT
GCGGCTAATGGTGACTGAGACACCGCAAAGTGAGGTGTACCAGTCTGGGCCAGACTATTTTTTCCAGACC
AGTAGACAAGGCCTGCAGACCGTAAACCTGAGCCAGGCTTTCAAAAACTTGCAGGGGCTGTGGGGGGTGC
GGGCTCCCACAGGCGACCGCGCGACCGTGTCTAGCTTGCTGACGCCCAACTCGCGCCTGTTGCTGCTGCT
AATAGCGCCCTTCACGGACAGTGGCAGCGTGTCCCGGGACACATACCTAGGTCACTTGCTGACACTGTAC
CGCGAGGCCATAGGTCAGGCGCATGTGGACGAGCATACTTTCCAGGAGATTACAAGTGTCAGCCGCGCGC
TGGGGCAGGAGGACACGGGCAGCCTGGAGGCAACCCTAAACTACCTGCTGACCAACCGGCGGCAGAAGAT
CCCCTCGTTGCACAGTTTAAATAGCGAGGAGGAGCGCATTTTGCGCTACGTGCAGCAGAGCGTGAGCCTT
AACCTGATGCGCGACGGGGTAACGCCCAGCGTGGCGCTGGACATGACCGCGCGCAACATGGAACCGGGCA
TGTATGCCTCAAACCGGCCGTTTATCAACCGCCTAATGGACTACTTGCATCGCGCGGCCGCCGTGAACCC
CGAGTATTTCACCAATGCCATCTTGAACCCGCACTGGCTACCGCCCCCTGGTTTCTACACCGGGGGATTC
GAGGTGCCCGAGGGTAACGATGGATTCCTCTGGGACGACATAGACGACAGCGTGTTTTCCCCGCAACCGC
AGACCCTGCTAGAGTTGCAACAGCGCGAGCAGGCAGAGGCGGCGCTGCGAAAGGAAAGCTTCCGCAGGCC
AAGCAGCTTGTCCGATCTAGGCGCTGCGGCCCCGCGGTCAGATGCTAGTAGCCCATTTCCAAGCTTGATA
GGGTCTCTTACCAGCACTCGCACCACCCGCCCGCGCCTGCTGGGCGAGGAGGAGTACCTAAACAACTCGC
TGCTGCAGCCGCAGCGCGAAAAAAACCTGCCTCCGGCATTTCCCAACAACGGGATAGAGAGCCTAGTGGA
CAAGATGAGTAGATGGAAGACGTACGCGCAGGAGCACAGGGACGTGCCAGGCCCGCGCCCGCCCACCCGT
CGTCAAAGGCACGACCGTCAGCGGGGTCTGGTGTGGGAGGACGATGACTCGGCAGACGACAGCAGCGTCC
TGGATTTGGGAGGGAGTGGCAACCCGTTTGCGCACCTTCGCCCCAGGCTGGGGAGAATGTTTTAAAAAAA
AAAAAGCATGATGCAAAATAAAAAACTCACCAAGGCCATGGCACCGAGCGTTGGTTTTCTTGTATTCCCC
TTAGTATGCGGCGCGCGGCGATGTATGAGGAAGGTCCTCCTCCCTCCTACGAGAGTGTGGTGAGCGCGGC
GCCAGTGGCGGCGGCGCTGGGTTCTCCCTTCGATGCTCCCCTGGACCCGCCGTTTGTGCCTCCGCGGTAC
CTGCGGCCTACCGGGGGGAGAAACAGCATCCGTTACTCTGAGTTGGCACCCCTATTCGACACCACCCGTG
TGTACCTGGTGGACAACAAGTCAACGGATGTGGCATCCCTGAACTACCAGAACGACCACAGCAACTTTCT
GACCACGGTCATTCAAAACAATGACTACAGCCCGGGGGAGGCAAGCACACAGACCATCAATCTTGACGAC
CGGTCGCACTGGGGCGGCGACCTGAAAACCATCCTGCATACCAACATGCCAAATGTGAACGAGTTCATGT
TTACCAATAAGTTTAAGGCGCGGGTGATGGTGTCGCGCTTGCCTACTAAGGACAATCAGGTGGAGCTGAA
ATACGAGTGGGTGGAGTTCACGCTGCCCGAGGGCAACTACTCCGAGACCATGACCATAGACCTTATGAAC
AACGCGATCGTGGAGCACTACTTGAAAGTGGGCAGACAGAACGGGGTTCTGGAAAGCGACATCGGGGTAA
AGTTTGACACCCGCAACTTCAGACTGGGGTTTGACCCCGTCACTGGTCTTGTCATGCCTGGGGTATATAC
AAACGAAGCCTTCCATCCAGACATCATTTTGCTGCCAGGATGCGGGGTGGACTTCACCCACAGCCGCCTG
AGCAACTTGTTGGGCATCCGCAAGCGGCAACCCTTCCAGGAGGGCTTTAGGATCACCTACGATGATCTGG
AGGGTGGTAACATTCCCGCACTGTTGGATGTGGACGCCTACCAGGCGAGCTTGAAAGATGACACCGAACA
GGGCGGGGGTGGCGCAGGCGGCAGCAACAGCAGTGGCAGCGGCGCGGAAGAGAACTCCAACGCGGCAGCC
GCGGCAATGCAGCCGGTGGAGGACATGAACGATCATGCCATTCGCGGCGACACCTTTGCCACACGGGCTG
AGGAGAAGCGCGCTGAGGCCGAAGCAGCGGCCGAAGCTGCCGCCCCCGCTGCGCAACCCGAGGTCGAGAA
GCCTCAGAAGAAACCGGTGATCAAACCCCTGACAGAGGACAGCAAGAAACGCAGTTACAACCTAATAAGC
AATGACAGCACCTTCACCCAGTACCGCAGCTGGTACCTTGCATACAACTACGGCGACCCTCAGACCGGAA
TCCGCTCATGGACCCTGCTTTGCACTCCTGACGTAACCTGCGGCTCGGAGCAGGTCTACTGGTCGTTGCC
AGACATGATGCAAGACCCCGTGACCTTCCGCTCCACGCGCCAGATCAGCAACTTTCCGGTGGTGGGCGCC
GAGCTGTTGCCCGTGCACTCCAAGAGCTTCTACAACGACCAGGCCGTCTACTCCCAACTCATCCGCCAGT
TTACCTCTCTGACCCACGTGTTCAATCGCTTTCCCGAGAACCAGATTTTGGCGCGCCCGCCAGCCCCCAC
CATCACCACCGTCAGTGAAAACGTTCCTGCTCTCACAGATCACGGGACGCTACCGCTGCGCAACAGCATC
GGAGGAGTCCAGCGAGTGACCATTACTGACGCCAGACGCCGCACCTGCCCCTACGTTTACAAGGCCCTGG
GCATAGTCTCGCCGCGCGTCCTATCGAGCCGCACTTTTTGAGCAAGCATGTCCATCCTTATATCGCCCAG
CAATAACACAGGCTGGGGCCTGCGCTTCCCAAGCAAGATGTTTGGCGGGGCCAAGAAGCGCTCCGACCAA
CACCCAGTGCGCGTGCGCGGGCACTACCGCGCGCCCTGGGGCGCGCACAAACGCGGCCGCACTGGGCGCA
CCACCGTCGATGACGCCATCGACGCGGTGGTGGAGGAGGCGCGCAACTACACGCCCACGCCGCCACCAGT
GTCCACAGTGGACGCGGCCATTCAGACCGTGGTGCGCGGAGCCCGGCGCTATGCTAAAATGAAGAGACGG
CGGAGGCGCGTAGCACGTCGCCACCGCCGCCGACCCGGCACTGCCGCCCAACGCGCGGCGGCGGCCCTGC
TTAACCGCGCACGTCGCACCGGCCGACGGGCGGCCATGCGGGCCGCTCGAAGGCTGGCCGCGGGTATTGT
CACTGTGCCCCCCAGGTCCAGGCGACGAGCGGCCGCCGCAGCAGCCGCGGCCATTAGTGCTATGACTCAG
GGTCGCAGGGGCAACGTGTATTGGGTGCGCGACTCGGTTAGCGGCCTGCGCGTGCCCGTGCGCACCCGCC
CCCCGCGCAACTAGATTGCAAGAAAAAACTACTTAGACTCGTACTGTTGTATGTATCCAGCGGCGGCGGC
GCGCAACGAAGCTATGTCCAAGCGCAAAATCAAAGAAGAGATGCTCCAGGTCATCGCGCCGGAGATCTAT
GGCCCCCCGAAGAAGGAAGAGCAGGATTACAAGCCCCGAAAGCTAAAGCGGGTCAAAAAGAAAAAGAAAG
ATGATGATGATGAACTTGACGACGAGGTGGAACTGCTGCACGCTACCGCGCCCAGGCGACGGGTACAGTG
GAAAGGTCGACGCGTAAAACGTGTTTTGCGACCCGGCACCACCGTAGTCTTTACGCCCGGTGAGCGCTCC
ACCCGCACCTACAAGCGCGTGTATGATGAGGTGTACGGCGACGAGGACCTGCTTGAGCAGGCCAACGAGC
GCCTCGGGGAGTTTGCCTACGGAAAGCGGCATAAGGACATGCTGGCGTTGCCGCTGGACGAGGGCAACCC
AACACCTAGCCTAAAGCCCGTAACACTGCAGCAGGTGCTGCCCGCGCTTGCACCGTCCGAAGAAAAGCGC
GGCCTAAAGCGCGAGTCTGGTGACTTGGCACCCACCGTGCAGCTGATGGTACCCAAGCGCCAGCGACTGG
AAGATGTCTTGGAAAAAATGACCGTGGAACCTGGGCTGGAGCCCGAGGTCCGCGTGCGGCCAATCAAGCA
GGTGGCGCCGGGACTGGGCGTGCAGACCGTGGACGTTCAGATACCCACTACCAGTAGCACCAGTATTGCC
ACCGCCACAGAGGGCATGGAGACACAAACGTCCCCGGTTGCCTCAGCGGTGGCGGATGCCGCGGTGCAGG
CGGTCGCTGCGGCCGCGTCCAAGACCTCTACGGAGGTGCAAACGGACCCGTGGATGTTTCGCGTTTCAGC
CCCCCGGCGCCCGCGCCGTTCGAGGAAGTACGGCGCCGCCAGCGCGCTACTGCCCGAATATGCCCTACAT
CCTTCCATTGCGCCTACCCCCGGCTATCGTGGCTACACCTACCGCCCCAGAAGACGAGCAACTACCCGAC
GCCGAACCACCACTGGAACCCGCCGCCGCCGTCGCCAGCCCGTGCTGGCCCCGATTTCCGTGCGCAGGGT
GGCTCGCGAAGGAGGCAGGACCCTGGTGCTGCCAACAGCGCGCTACCACCCCAGCATCGTTTAAAAGCCG
GTCTTTGTGGTTCTTGCAGATATGGCCCTCACCTGCCGCCTCCGTTTCCCGGTGCCGGGATTCCGAGGAA
GAATGCACCGTAGGAGGGGCATGGCCGGCCACGGCCTGACGGGCGGCATGCGTCGTGCGCACCACCGGCG
GCGGCGCGCGTCGCACCGTCGCATGCGCGGCGGTATCCTGCCCCTCCTTATTCCACTGATCGCCGCGGCG
ATTGGCGCCGTGCCCGGAATTGCATCCGTGGCCTTGCAGGCGCAGAGACACTGATTAAAAACAAGTTGCA
TGTGGAAAAATCAAAATAAAAAGTCTGGACTCTCACGCTCGCTTGGTCCTGTAACTATTTTGTAGAATGG
AAGACATCAACTTTGCGTCTCTGGCCCCGCGACACGGCTCGCGCCCGTTCATGGGAAACTGGCAAGATAT
CGGCACCAGCAATATGAGCGGTGGCGCCTTCAGCTGGGGCTCGCTGTGGAGCGGCATTAAAAATTTCGGT
TCCACCGTTAAGAACTATGGCAGCAAGGCCTGGAACAGCAGCACAGGCCAGATGCTGAGGGATAAGTTGA
AAGAGCAAAATTTCCAACAAAAGGTGGTAGATGGCCTGGCCTCTGGCATTAGCGGGGTGGTGGACCTGGC
CAACCAGGCAGTGCAAAATAAGATTAACAGTAAGCTTGATCCCCGCCCTCCCGTAGAGGAGCCTCCACCG
GCCGTGGAGACAGTGTCTCCAGAGGGGCGTGGCGAAAAGCGTCCGCGCCCCGACAGGGAAGAAACTCTGG
TGACGCAAATAGACGAGCCTCCCTCGTACGAGGAGGCACTAAAGCAAGGCCTGCCCACCACCCGTCCCAT
CGCGCCCATGGCTACCGGAGTGCTGGGCCAGCACACACCCGTAACGCTGGACCTGCCTCCCCCCGCCGAC
ACCCAGCAGAAACCTGTGCTGCCAGGCCCGACCGCCGTTGTTGTAACCCGTCCTAGCCGCGCGTCCCTGC
GCCGCGCCGCCAGCGGTCCGCGATCGTTGCGGCCCGTAGCCAGTGGCAACTGGCAAAGCACACTGAACAG
CATCGTGGGTCTGGGGGTGCAATCCCTGAAGCGCCGACGATGCTTCTGATAGCTAACGTGTCGTATGTGT
GTCATGTATGCGTCCATGTCGCCGCCAGAGGAGCTGCTGAGCCGCCGCGCGCCCGCTTTCCAAGATGGCT
ACCCCTTCGATGATGCCGCAGTGGTCTTACATGCACATCTCGGGCCAGGACGCCTCGGAGTACCTGAGCC
CCGGGCTGGTGCAGTTTGCCCGCGCCACCGAGACGTACTTCAGCCTGAATAACAAGTTTAGAAACCCCAC
GGTGGCGCCTACGCACGACGTGACCACAGACCGGTCCCAGCGTTTGACGCTGCGGTTCATCCCTGTGGAC
CGTGAGGATACTGCGTACTCGTACAAGGCGCGGTTCACCCTAGCTGTGGGTGATAACCGTGTGCTGGACA
TGGCTTCCACGTACTTTGACATCCGCGGCGTGCTGGACAGGGGCCCTACTTTTAAGCCCTACTCTGGCAC
TGCCTACAACGCCCTGGCTCCCAAGGGTGCCCCAAATCCTTGCGAATGGGATGAAGCTGCTACTGCTCTT
GAAATAAACCTAGAAGAAGAGGACGATGACAACGAAGACGAAGTAGACGAGCAAGCTGAGCAGCAAAAAA
CTCACGTATTTGGGCAGGCGCCTTATTCTGGTATAAATATTACAAAGGAGGGTATTCAAATAGGTGTCGA
AGGTCAAACACCTAAATATGCCGATAAAACATTTCAACCTGAACCTCAAATAGGAGAATCTCAGTGGTAC
GAAACAGAAATTAATCATGCAGCTGGGAGAGTCCTAAAAAAGACTACCCCAATGAAACCATGTTACGGTT
CATATGCAAAACCCACAAATGAAAATGGAGGGCAAGGCATTCTTGTAAAGCAACAAAATGGAAAGCTAGA
AAGTCAAGTGGAAATGCAATTTTTCTCAACTACTGAGGCAGCCGCAGGCAATGGTGATAACTTGACTCCT
AAAGTGGTATTGTACAGTGAAGATGTAGATATAGAAACCCCAGACACTCATATTTCTTACATGCCCACTA
TTAAGGAAGGTAACTCACGAGAACTAATGGGCCAACAATCTATGCCCAACAGGCCTAATTACATTGCTTT
TAGGGACAATTTTATTGGTCTAATGTATTACAACAGCACGGGTAATATGGGTGTTCTGGCGGGCCAAGCA
TCGCAGTTGAATGCTGTTGTAGATTTGCAAGACAGAAACACAGAGCTTTCATACCAGCTTTTGCTTGATT
CCATTGGTGATAGAACCAGGTACTTTTCTATGTGGAATCAGGCTGTTGACAGCTATGATCCAGATGTTAG
AATTATTGAAAATCATGGAACTGAAGATGAACTTCCAAATTACTGCTTTCCACTGGGAGGTGTGATTAAT
ACAGAGACTCTTACCAAGGTAAAACCTAAAACAGGTCAGGAAAATGGATGGGAAAAAGATGCTACAGAAT
TTTCAGATAAAAATGAAATAAGAGTTGGAAATAATTTTGCCATGGAAATCAATCTAAATGCCAACCTGTG
GAGAAATTTCCTGTACTCCAACATAGCGCTGTATTTGCCCGACAAGCTAAAGTACAGTCCTTCCAACGTA
AAAATTTCTGATAACCCAAACACCTACGACTACATGAACAAGCGAGTGGTGGCTCCCGGGCTAGTGGACT
GCTACATTAACCTTGGAGCACGCTGGTCCCTTGACTATATGGACAACGTCAACCCATTTAACCACCACCG
CAATGCTGGCCTGCGCTACCGCTCAATGTTGCTGGGCAATGGTCGCTATGTGCCCTTCCACATCCAGGTG
CCTCAGAAGTTCTTTGCCATTAAAAACCTCCTTCTCCTGCCGGGCTCATACACCTACGAGTGGAACTTCA
GGAAGGATGTTAACATGGTTCTGCAGAGCTCCCTAGGAAATGACCTAAGGGTTGACGGAGCCAGCATTAA
GTTTGATAGCATTTGCCTTTACGCCACCTTCTTCCCCATGGCCCACAACACCGCCTCCACGCTTGAGGCC
ATGCTTAGAAACGACACCAACGACCAGTCCTTTAACGACTATCTC
[453 nt withheld, positions 19996-20448]
CAGCCCATGAGCCGTCAGGTGGTGGATGATACTAAATACAAGGACTACCAACAGGTGGGCATCCTACACC
AACACAACAACTCTGGATTTGTTGGCTACCTTGCCCCCACCATGCGCGAAGGACAGGCCTACCCTGCTAA
CTTCCCCTATCCGCTTATAGGCAAGACCGCAGTTGACAGCATTACCCAGAAAAAGTTTCTTTGCGATCGC
ACCCTTTGGCGCATCCCATTCTCCAGTAACTTTATGTCCATGGGCGCACTCACAGACCTGGGCCAAAACC
TTCTCTACGCCAACTCCGCCCACGCGCTAGACATGACTTTTGAGGTGGATCCCATGGACGAGCCCACCCT
TCTTTATGTTTTGTTTGAAGTCTTTGACGTGGTCCGTGTGCACCAGCCGCACCGCGGCGTCATCGAAACC
GTGTACCTGCGCACGCCCTTCTCGGCCGGCAACGCCACAACATAAAGAAGCAAGCAACATCAACAACAGC
TGCCGCCATGGGCTCCAGTGAGCAGGAACTGAAAGCCATTGTCAAAGATCTTGGTTGTGGGCCATATTTT
TTGGGCACCTATGACAAGCGCTTTCCAGGCTTTGTTTCTCCACACAAGCTCGCCTGCGCCATAGTCAATA
CGGCCGGTCGCGAGACTGGGGGCGTACACTGGATGGCCTTTGCCTGGAACCCGCACTCAAAAACATGCTA
CCTCTTTGAGCCCTTTGGCTTTTCTGACCAGCGACTCAAGCAGGTTTACCAGTTTGAGTACGAGTCACTC
CTGCGCCGTAGCGCCATTGCTTCTTCCCCCGACCGCTGTATAACGCTGGAAAAGTCCACCCAAAGCGTAC
AGGGGCCCAACTCGGCCGCCTGTGGACTATTCTGCTGCATGTTTCTCCACGCCTTTGCCAACTGGCCCCA
AACTCCCATGGATCACAACCCCACCATGAACCTTATTACCGGGGTACCCAACTCCATGCTCAACAGTCCC
CAGGTACAGCCCACCCTGCGTCGCAACCAGGAACAGCTCTACAGCTTCCTGGAGCGCCACTCGCCCTACT
TCCGCAGCCACAGTGCGCAGATTAGGAGCGCCACTTCTTTTTGTCACTTGAAAAACATGTAAAAATAATG
TACTAGAGACACTTTCAATAAAGGCAAATGCTTTTATTTGTACACTCTCGGGTGATTATTTACCCCCACC
CTTGCCGTCTGCGCCGTTTAAAAATCAAAGGGGTTCTGCCGCGCATCGCTATGCGCCACTGGCAGGGACA
CGTTGCGATACTGGTGTTTAGTGCTCCACTTAAACTCAGGCACAACCATCCGCGGCAGCTCGGTGAAGTT
TTCACTCCACAGGCTGCGCACCATCACCAACGCGTTTAGCAGGTCGGGCGCCGATATCTTGAAGTCGCAG
TTGGGGCCTCCGCCCTGCGCGCGCGAGTTGCGATACACAGGGTTGCAGCACTGGAACACTATCAGCGCCG
GGTGGTGCACGCTGGCCAGCACGCTCTTGTCGGAGATCAGATCCGCGTCCAGGTCCTCCGCGTTGCTCAG
GGCGAACGGAGTCAACTTTGGTAGCTGCCTTCCCAAAAAGGGCGCGTGCCCAGGCTTTGAGTTGCACTCG
CACCGTAGTGGCATCAAAAGGTGACCGTGCCCGGTCTGGGCGTTAGGATACAGCGCCTGCATAAAAGCCT
TGATCTGCTTAAAAGCCACCTGAGCCTTTGCGCCTTCAGAGAAGAACATGCCGCAAGACTTGCCGGAAAA
CTGATTGGCCGGACAGGCCGCGTCGTGCACGCAGCACCTTGCGTCGGTGTTGGAGATCTGCACCACATTT
CGGCCCCACCGGTTCTTCACGATCTTGGCCTTGCTAGACTGCTCCTTCAGCGCGCGCTGCCCGTTTTCGC
TCGTCACATCCATTTCAATCACGTGCTCCTTATTTATCATAATGCTTCCGTGTAGACACTTAAGCTCGCC
TTCGATCTCAGCGCAGCGGTGCAGCCACAACGCGCAGCCCGTGGGCTCGTGATGCTTGTAGGTCACCTCT
GCAAACGACTGCAGGTACGCCTGCAGGAATCGCCCCATCATCGTCACAAAGGTCTTGTTGCTGGTGAAGG
TCAGCTGCAACCCGCGGTGCTCCTCGTTCAGCCAGGTCTTGCATACGGCCGCCAGAGCTTCCACTTGGTC
AGGCAGTAGTTTGAAGTTCGCCTTTAGATCGTTATCCACGTGGTACTTGTCCATCAGCGCGCGCGCAGCC
TCCATGCCCTTCTCCCACGCAGACACGATCGGCACACTCAGCGGGTTCATCACCGTAATTTCACTTTCCG
CTTCGCTGGGCTCTTCCTCTTCCTCTTGCGTCCGCATACCACGCGCCACTGGGTCGTCTTCATTCAGCCG
CCGCACTGTGCGCTTACCTCCTTTGCCATGCTTGATTAGCACCGGTGGGTTGCTGAAACCCACCATTTGT
AGCGCCACATCTTCTCTTTCTTCCTCGCTGTCCACGATTACCTCTGGTGATGGCGGGCGCTCGGGCTTGG
GAGAAGGGCGCTTCTTTTTCTTCTTGGGCGCAATGGCCAAATCCGCCGCCGAGGTCGATGGCCGCGGGCT
GGGTGTGCGCGGCACCAGCGCGTCTTGTGATGAGTCTTCCTCGTCCTCGGACTCGATACGCCGCCTCATC
CGCTTTTTTGGGGGCGCCCGGGGAGGCGGCGGCGACGGGGACGGGGACGACACGTCCTCCATGGTTGGGG
GACGTCGCGCCGCACCGCGTCCGCGCTCGGGGGTGGTTTCGCGCTGCTCCTCTTCCCGACTGGCCATTTC
CTTCTCCTATAGGCAGAAAAAGATCATGGAGTCAGTCGAGAAGAAGGACAGCCTAACCGCCCCCTCTGAG
TTCGCCACCACCGCCTCCACCGATGCCGCCAACGCGCCTACCACCTTCCCCGTCGAGGCACCCCCGCTTG
AGGAGGAGGAAGTGATTATCGAGCAGGACCCAGGTTTTGTAAGCGAAGACGACGAGGACCGCTCAGTACC
AACAGAGGATAAAAAGCAAGACCAGGACAACGCAGAGGCAAACGAGGAACAAGTCGGGCGGGGGGACGAA
AGGCATGGCGACTACCTAGATGTGGGAGACGACGTGCTGTTGAAGCATCTGCAGCGCCAGTGCGCCATTA
TCTGCGACGCGTTGCAAGAGCGCAGCGATGTGCCCCTCGCCATAGCGGATGTCAGCCTTGCCTACGAACG
CCACCTATTCTCACCGCGCGTACCCCCCAAACGCCAAGAAAACGGCACATGCGAGCCCAACCCGCGCCTC
AACTTCTACCCCGTATTTGCCGTGCCAGAGGTGCTTGCCACCTATCACATCTTTTTCCAAAACTGCAAGA
TACCCCTATCCTGCCGTGCCAACCGCAGCCGAGCGGACAAGCAGCTGGCCTTGCGGCAGGGCGCTGTCAT
ACCTGATATCGCCTCGCTCAACGAAGTGCCAAAAATCTTTGAGGGTCTTGGACGCGACGAGAAGCGCGCG
GCAAACGCTCTGCAACAGGAAAACAGCGAAAATGAAAGTCACTCTGGAGTGTTGGTGGAACTCGAGGGTG
ACAACGCGCGCCTAGCCGTACTAAAACGCAGCATCGAGGTCACCCACTTTGCCTACCCGGCACTTAACCT
ACCCCCCAAGGTCATGAGCACAGTCATGAGTGAGCTGATCGTGCGCCGTGCGCAGCCCCTGGAGAGGGAT
GCAAATTTGCAAGAACAAACAGAGGAGGGCCTACCCGCAGTTGGCGACGAGCAGCTAGCGCGCTGGCTTC
AAACGCGCGAGCCTGCCGACTTGGAGGAGCGACGCAAACTAATGATGGCCGCAGTGCTCGTTACCGTGGA
GCTTGAGTGCATGCAGCGGTTCTTTGCTGACCCGGAGATGCAGCGCAAGCTAGAGGAAACATTGCACTAC
ACCTTTCGACAGGGCTACGTACGCCAGGCCTGCAAGATCTCCAACGTGGAGCTCTGCAACCTGGTCTCCT
ACCTTGGAATTTTGCACGAAAACCGCCTTGGGCAAAACGTGCTTCATTCCACGCTCAAGGGCGAGGCGCG
CCGCGACTACGTCCGCGACTGCGTTTACTTATTTCTATGCTACACCTGGCAGACGGCCATGGGCGTTTGG
CAGCAGTGCTTGGAGGAGTGCAACCTCAAGGAGCTGCAGAAACTGCTAAAGCAAAACTTGAAGGACCTAT
GGACGGCCTTCAACGAGCGCTCCGTGGCCGCGCACCTGGCGGACATCATTTTCCCCGAACGCCTGCTTAA
AACCCTGCAACAGGGTCTGCCAGACTTCACCAGTCAAAGCATGTTGCAGAACTTTAGGAACTTTATCCTA
GAGCGCTCAGGAATCTTGCCCGCCACCTGCTGTGCACTTCCTAGCGACTTTGTGCCCATTAAGTACCGCG
AATGCCCTCCGCCGCTTTGGGGCCACTGCTACCTTCTGCAGCTAGCCAACTACCTTGCCTACCACTCTGA
CATAATGGAAGACGTGAGCGGTGACGGTCTACTGGAGTGTCACTGTCGCTGCAACCTATGCACCCCGCAC
CGCTCCCTGGTTTGCAATTCGCAGCTGCTTAACGAAAGTCAAATTATCGGTACCTTTGAGCTGCAGGGTC
CCTCGCCTGACGAAAAGTCCGCGGCTCCGGGGTTGAAACTCACTCCGGGGCTGTGGACGTCGGCTTACCT
TCGCAAATTTGTACCTGAGGACTACCACGCCCACGAGATTAGGTTCTACGAAGACCAATCCCGCCCGCCT
AATGCGGAGCTTACCGCCTGCGTCATTACCCAGGGCCACATTCTTGGCCAATTGCAAGCCATCAACAAAG
CCCGCCAAGAGTTTCTGCTACGAAAGGGACGGGGGGTTTACTTGGACCCCCAGTCCGGCGAGGAGCTCAA
CCCAATCCCCCCGCCGCCGCAGCCCTATCAGCAGCAGCCGCGGGCCCTTGCTTCCCAGGATGGCACCCAA
AAAGAAGCTGCAGCTGCCGCCGCCACCCACGGACGAGGAGGAATACTGGGACAGTCAGGCAGAGGAGGTT
TTGGACGAGGAGGAGGAGGACATGATGGAAGACTGGGAGAGCCTAGACGAGGAAGCTTCCGAGGTCGAAG
AGGTGTCAGACGAAACACCGTCACCCTCGGTCGCATTCCCCTCGCCGGCGCCCCAGAAATCGGCAACCGG
TTCCAGCATGGCTACAACCTCCGCTCCTCAGGCGCCGCCGGCACTGCCCGTTCGCCGACCCAACCGTAGA
TGGGACACCACTGGAACCAGGGCCGGTAAGTCCAAGCAGCCGCCGCCGTTAGCCCAAGAGCAACAACAGC
GCCAAGGCTACCGCTCATGGCGCGGGCACAAGAACGCCATAGTTGCTTGCTTGCAAGACTGTGGGGGCAA
CATCTCCTTCGCCCGCCGCTTTCTTCTCTACCATCACGGCGTGGCCTTCCCCCGTAACATCCTGCATTAC
TACCGTCATCTCTACAGCCCATACTGCACCGGCGGCAGCGGCAGCAACAGCAGCGGCCACACAGAAGCAA
AGGCGACCGGATAGCAAGACTCTGACAAAGCCCAAGAAATCCACAGCGGCGGCAGCAGCAGGAGGAGGAG
CGCTGCGTCTGGCGCCCAACGAACCCGTATCGACCCGCGAGCTTAGAAACAGGATTTTTCCCACTCTGTA
TGCTATATTTCAACAGAGCAGGGGCCAAGAACAAGAGCTGAAAATAAAAAACAGGTCTCTGCGATCCCTC
ACCCGCAGCTGCCTGTATCACAAAAGCGAAGATCAGCTTCGGCGCACGCTGGAAGACGCGGAGGCTCTCT
TCAGTAAATACTGCGCGCTGACTCTTAAGGACTAGTTTCGCGCCCTTTCTCAAATTTAAGCGCGAAAACT
ACGTCATCTCCAGCGGCCACACCCGGCGCCAGCACCTGTTGTCAGCGCCATTATGAGCAAGGAAATTCCC
ACGCCCTACATGTGGAGTTACCAGCCACAAATGGGACTTGCGGCTGGAGCTGCCCAAGACTACTCAACCC
GAATAAACTACATGAGCGCGGGACCCCACATGATATCCCGGGTCAACGGAATACGCGCCCACCGAAACCG
AATTCTCCTGGAACAGGCGGCTATTACCACCACACCTCGTAATAACCTTAATCCCCGTAGTTGGCCCGCT
GCCCTGGTGTACCAGGAAAGTCCCGCTCCCACCACTGTGGTACTTCCCAGAGACGCCCAGGCCGAAGTTC
AGATGACTAACTCAGGGGCGCAGCTTGCGGGCGGCTTTCGTCACAGGGTGCGGTCGCCCGGGCAGGGTAT
AACTCACCTGACAATCAGAGGGCGAGGTATTCAGCTCAACGACGAGTCGGTGAGCTCCTCGCTTGGTCTC
CGTCCGGACGGGACATTTCAGATCGGCGGCGCCGGCCGCTCTTCATTCACGCCTCGTCAGGCAATCCTAA
CTCTGCAGACCTCGTCCTCTGAGCCGCGCTCTGGAGGCATTGGAACTCTGCAATTTATTGAGGAGTTTGT
GCCATCGGTCTACTTTAACCCCTTCTCGGGACCTCCCGGCCACTATCCGGATCAATTTATTCCTAACTTT
GACGCGGTAAAGGACTCGGCGGACGGCTACGACTGAATGTTAAGTGGAGAGGCAGAGCAACTGCGCCTGA
AACACCTGGTCCACTGTCGCCGCCACAAGTGCTTTGCCCGCGACTCCGGTGAGTTTTGCTACTTTGAATT
GCCCGAGGATCATATCGAGGGCCCGGCGCACGGCGTCCGGCTTACCGCCCAGGGAGAGCTTGCCCGTAGC
CTGATTCGGGAGTTTACCCAGCGCCCCCTGCTAGTTGAGCGGGACAGGGGACCCTGTGTTCTCACTGTGA
TTTGCAACTGTCCTAACCCTGGATTACATCAAGATCCTCTAGTTATCGATTCCCTTTAACTAATAAAAAA
AAATAATAAAGCATCACTTACTTAAAATCAGTTAGCAAATTTCTGTCCAGTTTATTCAGCAGCACCTCCT
TGCCCTCCTCCCAGCTCTGGTATTGCAGCTTCCTCCTGGCTGCAAACTTTCTCCACAATCTAAATGGAAT
GTCAGTTTCCTCCTGTTCCTGTCCATCCGCACCCACTATCTTCATGTTGTTGCAGATGAAGCGCGCAAGA
CCGTCTGAAGATACCTTCAACCCCGTGTATCCATATGACACGGAAACCGGTCCTCCAACTGTGCCTTTTC
TTACTCCTCCCTTTGTATCCCCCAATGGGTTTCAAGAGAGTCCCCCTGGAGTTCTTACTTTAAAATGTTT
AACCCCACTAACAACCACAGGCGGATCTCTACAGCTAAAAGTGGGAGGGGGACTTACAGTGGATGACACC
AACGGTTTTTTGAAAGAAAACATAAGTGCCACCACACCACTCGTTAAGACTGGTCACTCTATAGGTTTAC
CACTAGGAGCCGGATTGGGAACGAATGAAAATAAACTTTGTATCAAATTAGGACAAGGACTTACATTCAA
TTCAAACAACATTTGCATTGATGACAATATTAACACCTTATGGACAGGAGTCAACCCCACCGAAGCCAAC
TGTCAAATCATGAACTCCAGTGAATGTGACTGCCGCGGAGACTGTTTCTGCTCTAATGATTGCAAATTAA
TTCTAACACTAGTTAAAACTGGAGCACTAGTCACTGCATTTGTTTATGTTATAGGAGTATCTAACAATTT
TAATATGCTAACTACACACAGAAATATAAATTTTACTGCAGAGCTGTTTTTCGATTCTACTGGTAATTTA
CTAACTAGACTCTCATCCCTCAAAACTCCACTTAATCATAAATCAGGACAAAACATGGCTACTGGTGCCA
TTACTAATGCTAAAGGTTTCATGCCCAGCACGACTGCCTATCCTTTCAATGATAATTCTAGAGAAAAAGA
AAACTACATTTACGGAACTTGTTACTACACAGCTAGTGATCGCACTGCTTTTCCCATTGACATATCTGTC
ATGCTTAACCGAAGAGCAATAAATGACGAGACATCATATTGTATTCGTATAACTTGGTCCTGGAACACAG
GAGATGCCCCAGAGGTGCAAACCTCTGCTACAACCCTAGTCACCTCCCCATTTACCTTTTACTACATCAG
AGAAGACGACTGAGCCCAAGAATAAAGAATCGATTGTGTTATGTTTCAACGTGTTTATTTTTCAATTGCA
GAAAATTTCAAGTCATTTTTCATTCAGTAGTATAGCCCCACCACCACATAGCTTATACAGATCACCGTAC
CTTAATCAAACTCACAGAACCCTAGTATTCAACCTGCCACCTCCCTCCCAACACACAGAGTACACAGTCC
TTTCTCCCCGGCTGGCCTTAAAAAGCATCATATCATGGGTAACAGACATATTCTTAGGTGTTATATTCCA
CACGGTTTCCTGTCGAGCCAAACGCTCATCAGTGATATTAATAAACTCCCCGGGCAGCTCACTTAAGTTC
ATGTCGCTGTCCAGCTGCTGAGCCACAGGCTGCTGTCCAACTTGCGGTTGCTTAACGGGCGGCGAAGGAG
AAGTCCACGCCTACATGGGGGTAGAGTCATAATCGTGCATCAGGATAGGGCGGTGGTGCTGCAGCAGCGC
GCGAATAAACTGCTGCCGCCGCCGCTCCGTCCTGCAGGAATACAACATGGCAGTGGTCTCCTCAGCGATG
ATTCGCACCGCCCGCAGCATAAGGCGCCTTGTCCTCCGGGCACAGCAGCGCACCCTGATCTCACTTAAAT
CAGCACAGTAACTGCAGCACAGCACCACAATATTGTTCAAAATCCCACAGTGCAAGGCGCTGTATCCAAA
GCTCATGGCGGGGACCACAGAACCCACGTGGCCATCATACCACAAGCGCAGGTAGATTAAGTGGCGACCC
CTCATAAACACGCTGGACATAAACATTACCTCTTTTGGCATGTTGTAATTCACCACCTCCCGGTACCATA
TAAACCTCTGATTAAACATGGCGCCATCCACCACCATCCTAAACCAGCTGGCCAAAACCTGCCCGCCGGC
TATACACTGCAGGGAACCGGGACTGGAACAATGACAGTGGAGAGCCCAGGACTCGTAACCATGGATCATC
ATGCTCGTCATGATATCAATGTTGGCACAACACAGGCACACGTGCATACACTTCCTCAGGATTACAAGCT
CCTCCCGCGTTAGAACCATATCCCAGGGAACAACCCATTCCTGAATCAGCGTAAATCCCACACTGCAGGG
AAGACCTCGCACGTAACTCACGTTGTGCATTGTCAAAGTGTTACATTCGGGCAGCAGCGGATGATCCTCC
AGTATGGTAGCGCGGGTTTCTGTCTCAAAAGGAGGTAGACGATCCCTACTGTACGGAGTGCGCCGAGACA
ACCGAGATCGTGTTGGTCGTAGTGTCATGCCAAATGGAACGCCGGACGTAGTCATATTTCCTGAAGCAAA
ACCAGGTGCGGGCGTGACAAACAGATCTGCGTCTCCGGTCTCGCCGCTTAGATCGCTCTGTGTAGTAGTT
GTAGTATATCCACTCTCTCAAAGCATCCAGGCGCCCCCTGGCTTCGGGTTCTATGTAAACTCCTTCATGC
GCCGCTGCCCTGATAACATCCACCACCGCAGAATAAGCCACACCCAGCCAACCTACACATTCGTTCTGCG
AGTCACACACGGGAGGAGCGGGAAGAGCTGGAAGAACCATGTTTTTTTTTTTATTCCAAAAGATTATCCA
AAACCTCAAAATGAAGATCTATTAAGTGAACGCGCTCCCCTCCGGTGGCGTGGTCAAACTCTACAGCCAA
AGAACAGATAATGGCATTTGTAAGATGTTGCACAATGGCTTCCAAAAGGCAAACGGCCCTCACGTCCAAG
TGGACGTAAAGGCTAAACCCTTCAGGGTGAATCTCCTCTATAAACATTCCAGCACCTTCAACCATGCCCA
AATAATTCTCATCTCGCCACCTTCTCAATATATCTCTAAGCAAATCCCGAATATTAAGTCCGGCCATTGT
AAAAATCTGCTCCAGAGCGCCCTCCACCTTCAGCCTCAAGCAGCGAATCATGATTGCAAAAATTCAGGTT
CCTCACAGACCTGTATAAGATTCAAAAGCGGAACATTAACAAAAATACCGCGATCCCGTAGGTCCCTTCG
CAGGGCCAGCTGAACATAATCGTGCAGGTCTGCACGGACCAGCGCGGCCACTTCCCCGCCAGGAACCATG
ACAAAAGAACCCACACTGATTATGACACGCATACTCGGAGCTATGCTAACCAGCGTAGCCCCGATGTAAG
CTTGTTGCATGGGCGGCGATATAAAATGCAAGGTGCTGCTCAAAAAATCAGGCAAAGCCTCGCGCAAAAA
AGAAAGCACATCGTAGTCATGCTCATGCAGATAAAGGCAGGTAAGCTCCGGAACCACCACAGAAAAAGAC
ACCATTTTTCTCTCAAACATGTCTGCGGGTTTCTGCATAAACACAAAATAAAATAACAAAAAAACATTTA
AACATTAGAAGCCTGTCTTACAACAGGAAAAACAACCCTTATAAGCATAAGACGGACTACGGCCATGCCG
GCGTGACCGTAAAAAAACTGGTCACCGTGATTAAAAAGCACCACCGACAGCTCCTCGGTCATGTCCGGAG
TCATAATGTAAGACTCGGTAAACACATCAGGTTGATTCACATCGGTCAGTGCTAAAAAGCGACCGAAATA
GCCCGGGGGAATACATACCCGCAGGCGTAGAGACAACATTACAGCCCCCATAGGAGGTATAACAAAATTA
ATAGGAGAGAAAAACACATAAACACCTGAAAAACCCTCCTGCCTAGGCAAAATAGCACCCTCCCGCTCCA
GAACAACATACAGCGCTTCCACAGCGGCAGCCATAACAGTCAGCCTTACCAGTAAAAAAGAAAACCTATT
AAAAAAACACCACTCGACACGGCACCAGCTCAATCAGTCACAGTGTAAAAAAGGGCCAAGTGCAGAGCGA
GTATATATAGGACTAAAAAATGACGTAACGGTTAAAGTCCACAAAAAACACCCAGAAAACCGCACGCGAA
CCTACGCCCAGAAACGAAAGCCAAAAAACCCACAACTTCCTCAAATCGTCACTTCCGTTTTCCCACGTTA
CGTCACTTCCCATTTTAAGAAAACTACAATTCCCAACACATACAAGTTACTCCGCCCTAAAACCTACGTC
ACCCGCCCCGTTCCCACGCCCCGCGCCACGTCACAAACTCCACCCCCTCATTATCATATTGGCTTCAATC
CAAAATAAGGTATATTATTGATGATGTTAATTAACATGCATGGATCCGTATACTGGCTTAACTATGCGGC
ATCAGAGCAGATTGTACTGAGAGTGCACCATATGCGGTGTGAAATACCGCACAGATGCGTAAGGAGAAAA
TACCGCATCAGGCGCTCTTCCGCTTCCTCGCTCACTGACTCGCTGCGCTCGGTCGTTCGGCTGCGGCGAG
CGGTATCAGCTCACTCAAAGGCGGTAATACGGTTATCCACAGAATCAGGGGATAACGCAGGAAAGAACAT
GTGAGCAAAAGGCCAGCAAAAGGCCAGGAACCGTAAAAAGGCCGCGTTGCTGGCGTTTTTCCATAGGCTC
CGCCCCCCTGACGAGCATCACAAAAATCGACGCTCAAGTCAGAGGTGGCGAAACCCGACAGGACTATAAA
GATACCAGGCGTTTCCCCCTGGAAGCTCCCTCGTGCGCTCTCCTGTTCCGACCCTGCCGCTTACCGGATA
CCTGTCCGCCTTTCTCCCTTCGGGAAGCGTGGCGCTTTCTCATAGCTCACGCTGTAGGTATCTCAGTTCG
GTGTAGGTCGTTCGCTCCAAGCTGGGCTGTGTGCACGAACCCCCCGTTCAGCCCGACCGCTGCGCCTTAT
CCGGTAACTATCGTCTTGAGTCCAACCCGGTAAGACACGACTTATCGCCACTGGCAGCAGCCACTGGTAA
CAGGATTAGCAGAGCGAGGTATGTAGGCGGTGCTACAGAGTTCTTGAAGTGGTGGCCTAACTACGGCTAC
ACTAGAAGGACAGTATTTGGTATCTGCGCTCTGCTGAAGCCAGTTACCTTCGGAAAAAGAGTTGGTAGCT
CTTGATCCGGCAAACAAACCACCGCTGGTAGCGGTGGTTTTTTTGTTTGCAAGCAGCAGATTACGCGCAG
AAAAAAAGGATCTCAAGAAGATCCTTTGATCTTTTCTACGGGGTCTGACGCTCAGTGGAACGAAAACTCA
CGTTAAGGGATTTTGGTCATGAGATTATCAAAAAGGATCTTCACCTAGATCCTTTTAAATTAAAAATGAA
GTTTTAAATCAATCTAAAGTATATATGAGTAAACTTGGTCTGACAGTTACCAATGCTTAATCAGTGAGGC
ACCTATCTCAGCGATCTGTCTATTTCGTTCATCCATAGTTGCCTGACTCCCCGTCGTGTAGATAACTACG
ATACGGGAGGGCTTACCATCTGGCCCCAGTGCTGCAATGATACCGCGAGACCCACGCTCACCGGCTCCAG
ATTTATCAGCAATAAACCAGCCAGCCGGAAGGGCCGAGCGCAGAAGTGGTCCTGCAACTTTATCCGCCTC
CATCCAGTCTATTAATTGTTGCCGGGAAGCTAGAGTAAGTAGTTCGCCAGTTAATAGTTTGCGCAACGTT
GTTGCCATTGCTGCAGCCATGAGATTATCAAAAAGGATCTTCACCTAGATCCTTTTCACGTAGAAAGCCA
GTCCGCAGAAACGGTGCTGACCCCGGATGAATGTCAGCTACTGGGCTATCTGGACAAGGGAAAACGCAAG
CGCAAAGAGAAAGCAGGTAGCTTGCAGTGGGCTTACATGGCGATAGCTAGACTGGGCGGTTTTATGGACA
GCAAGCGAACCGGAATTGCCAGCTGGGGCGCCCTCTGGTAAGGTTGGGAAGCCCTGCAAAGTAAACTGGA
TGGCTTTCTTGCCGCCAAGGATCTGATGGCGCAGGGGATCAAGCTCTGATCAAGAGACAGGATGAGGATC
GTTTCGCATGATTGAACAAGATGGATTGCACGCAGGTTCTCCGGCCGCTTGGGTGGAGAGGCTATTCGGC
TATGACTGGGCACAACAGACAATCGGCTGCTCTGATGCCGCCGTGTTCCGGCTGTCAGCGCAGGGGCGCC
CGGTTCTTTTTGTCAAGACCGACCTGTCCGGTGCCCTGAATGAACTGCAAGACGAGGCAGCGCGGCTATC
GTGGCTGGCCACGACGGGCGTTCCTTGCGCAGCTGTGCTCGACGTTGTCACTGAAGCGGGAAGGGACTGG
CTGCTATTGGGCGAAGTGCCGGGGCAGGATCTCCTGTCATCTCACCTTGCTCCTGCCGAGAAAGTATCCA
TCATGGCTGATGCAATGCGGCGGCTGCATACGCTTGATCCGGCTACCTGCCCATTCGACCACCAAGCGAA
ACATCGCATCGAGCGAGCACGTACTCGGATGGAAGCCGGTCTTGTCGATCAGGATGATCTGGACGAAGAG
CATCAGGGGCTCGCGCCAGCCGAACTGTTCGCCAGGCTCAAGGCGAGCATGCCCGACGGCGAGGATCTCG
TCGTGACCCATGGCGATGCCTGCTTGCCGAATATCATGGTGGAAAATGGCCGCTTTTCTGGATTCATCGA
CTGTGGCCGGCTGGGTGTGGCGGACCGCTATCAGGACATAGCGTTGGCTACCCGTGATATTGCTGAAGAG
CTTGGCGGCGAATGGGCTGACCGCTTCCTCGTGCTTTACGGTATCGCCGCTCCCGATTCGCAGCGCATCG
CCTTCTATCGCCTTCTTGACGAGTTCTTCTGAATTTTGTTAAAATTTTTGTTAAATCAGCTCATTTTTTA
ACCAATAGGCCGAAATCGGCAAAATCCCTTATAAATCAAAAGAATAGACCGAGATAGGGT
[37 nt withheld, positions 34369-34405]
AAAGAACGTGGACTCCAACGTCAAAGG
[49 nt withheld, positions 34433-34481]
T
[91 nt withheld, positions 34483-34573]
G
[120 nt withheld, positions 34575-34694]
Features (pLannotate 1.2.2; 42 found; start..end, strand, type, name):
     42..144     +  repeat_region  ITR: inverted terminal repeat of human adenovirus serotype 5 inverted
    232..382     +  misc_signal    Ad5 Ψ: packaging signal for adenovirus serotype 5
    563..774     +  promoter       EF-1α core promoter: core promoter for human elongation factor EF-1α
    775..888     +  intron         EF-1α intron A (fragment): intron upstream of the start codon of human EF-1α
   1514..1717    +  intron         EF-1α intron A: truncated intron upstream of the start codon of human EF-1α
   1742..2458    +  CDS            EGFP: EGFP is a basic (constitutively fluorescent) green fluorescent protein published in 1996, derived from Aequorea victoria. It is reported to be a rapidly-maturing weak dimer with moderate acid sensitivity.
   2509..2593    +  CDS            large T antigen (fragment): large T antigen from SV40 (simian virus 40)
   2616..2737    +  polyA_signal   SV40 poly(A) signal: SV40 polyadenylation signal
   2831..3250    +  CDS            IX: CAP9_ADE05 - Experimental evidence at protein level: Swiss-Prot protein existence level 1. Structural component of the virion that acts as a cement protein on the capsid exterior and forms triskelion structures consisting of three molecules that stabilize three hexon trimers at the center of each icosahedral facet and fixes the peripentonal hexons. Dispensable for assembly. During virus entry, recruits the anterograde motor kinesin-1 to the capsid docked at the nuclear pore complex thereby subjecting the docked capsid to a pulling force. The resulting tension leads to capsid disruption, disper
   3337..4566    -  CDS            IVa2 (fragment): PKG1_ADEM1 - Protein inferred from homology: Swiss-Prot protein existence level 3. Component of the packaging machinery which encapsidates the viral DNA into preformed capsids and transcriptional activator of the viral major late promoter (MLP). Binds, along with packaging proteins 2 and 3, to the specific packaging sequence on the left end of viral genomic DNA and displays ATPase activity thereby providing the power stroke of the packaging machinery. The activity of packaging protein IVa2 is stimulated by protein 33K which acts as a terminase. May be the protein that pumps DNA into the capsid
   4422..7589    -  CDS            POL: DPOL_ADE05 - Experimental evidence at protein level: Swiss-Prot protein existence level 1. Eukaryotic-type DNA polymerase involved in viral genomic replication. DNA synthesis is protein primed, and acts in a strand displacement replication. Assembles in complex with viral pTP, DBP, host NFIA and host POU2F1/OCT1 on viral origin of replication. The polymerase covalently transfers dCMP onto pTP, thereby initiating complementary strand synthesis. From Human adenovirus C serotype 5 (HAdV-5) (Human adenovirus 5).
   7808..9811    -  CDS            PTP: TERM_ADE05 - Experimental evidence at protein level: Swiss-Prot protein existence level 1. Protein covalently bound to the viral DNA that acts as a primer for viral genomic replication by DNA strand displacement. Assembles on the viral origin of replication in an initiation complex with viral polymerase, DBP, host NFIA and host POU2F1/OCT1. During initiation, the polymerase covalently couples the first dCTP with Ser- 580 of pTP. The terminal protein stimulates the template activity over 20 fold compared to protein-free templates. Neo-synthesized viral genomes are linked to two preterminal prot
   9840..9996    +  ncRNA          VA: Accession: RF00102 - VA RNA
  10095..10252   +  ncRNA          VA: Accession: RF00102 - VA RNA
  10270..11514   +  CDS            L1: PKG3_ADE05 - Experimental evidence at protein level: Swiss-Prot protein existence level 1. Involved in viral genome packaging through its interaction with packaging proteins 1 and 2. After proteolytic cleavage by adenovirus protease, L1 52/55k protein is removed from the capsid during viral maturation. From Human adenovirus C serotype 5 (HAdV-5) (Human adenovirus 5).
  11538..13292   +  CDS            CAP3_ADE05: Experimental evidence at protein level: Swiss-Prot protein existence level 1. Structural component of the virion that acts as a cement protein on the capsid exterior and which mediates the interactions between the hexons, including the peripentonal hexons, and reaches all the way to the penton vertices. Two hexon linking proteins IIIa, one from each facet, stabilize the unique edge interface between a pair of facets. As the virus enters the host cell, hexon linking proteins IIIa are shed concomitant with virion acidification in the endosome. During virus assembly, seems to play a role in the s
  13376..15088   +  CDS            L2: CAPSP_ADE05 - Experimental evidence at protein level: Swiss-Prot protein existence level 1. Major capsid protein that self-associates to form penton base pentamers, each in the shape of a pentagon, situated at the 12 vertices of the pseudo T=25 capsid. Involved in virus secondary attachment to host cell after initial attachment by the fiber protein. Binds host integrin heterodimer ITGAV-ITGB5 (alphaV-beta5) thereby triggering clathrin-mediated endocytosis of virions. Mediates initial virus attachment to CXADR-negative cells. Binding to integrins ITGAV-ITGB5 also seems to induce macropinocytosi
  15098..15691   +  CDS            L2: NP_ADE02 - Experimental evidence at protein level: Swiss-Prot protein existence level 1. Plays a role in the inhibition of host immune response within the nucleus. Interacts with cellular nucleosomes and immobilizes the host immune danger signal HMGB1 on chromatin. In turn, prevents HMGB1 release out of the cell and thus decreases inflammation. Plays also a role in the wrapping and condensation of the viral DNA. May also promote viral genome import into the nucleus. From Human adenovirus C serotype 2 (HAdV-2) (Human adenovirus 2).
  15764..16861   +  CDS            L2: CORE5_ADE05 - Experimental evidence at protein level: Swiss-Prot protein existence level 1. Associates loosely with the viral DNA to form an outer shell around the nucleoprotein-DNA complex and links it with the capsid by binding the endosome lysis protein. Dissociates from the viral genome during entry. Might be involved in nuclear capsid assembly of the viral particles through its association with NPM1/nucleophosmin. From Human adenovirus C serotype 5 (HAdV-5) (Human adenovirus 5).
  16892..17131   +  CDS            COR10_ADE02: Experimental evidence at protein level: Swiss-Prot protein existence level 1. [Pre-core protein X]: Interacts with the viral DNA and aids in tightly condensing it within the capsid. Cleavage of pre-core protein X may serve to partially relax this structure within the mature virion prior to its entry into the nucleus. From Human adenovirus C serotype 2 (HAdV-2) (Human adenovirus 2).
  17217..17966   +  CDS            L3: CAP6_ADE05 - Experimental evidence at protein level: Swiss-Prot protein existence level 1. [Protease cofactor]: Cofactor that activates the viral protease. Binds to viral protease in a 1:1 ratio. From Human adenovirus C serotype 5 (HAdV-5) (Human adenovirus 5).
  18055..20910   +  CDS            L3 (sequence partly withheld): CAPSH_ADE05 - Experimental evidence at protein level: Swiss-Prot protein existence level 1. Major capsid protein that self-associates to form 240 hexon trimers, each in the shape of a hexagon, building most of the pseudo T=25 capsid. Assembled into trimeric units with the help of the chaperone shutoff protein. Transported by pre-protein VI to the nucleus where it associates with other structural proteins to form an empty capsid. Might be involved, through its interaction with host dyneins, in the intracellular microtubule-dependent transport of incoming viral capsid to the nucleus. From Human
  20946..21557   +  CDS            L3: PRO_ADE05 - Experimental evidence at transcript level: Swiss-Prot protein existence level 2. Cleaves viral precursor proteins (pTP, pIIIa, pVI, pVII, pVIII, and pX) inside newly assembled particles giving rise to mature virions. Protease complexed to its cofactor slides along the viral DNA to specifically locate and cleave the viral precursors. Mature virions have a weakened organization compared to the unmature virions, thereby facilitating subsequent uncoating. Without maturation, the particle lacks infectivity and is unable to uncoat. Late in adenovirus infection, in the cytoplasm, may part
  21659..23245   -  CDS            DBP: DNB2_ADE05 - Experimental evidence at protein level: Swiss-Prot protein existence level 1. Plays a role in the elongation phase of viral strand displacement replication by unwinding the template in an ATP- independent fashion, employing its capacity to form multimers. Also enhances the rate of initiation. Released from template upon second strand synthesis. Assembles in complex with viral pTP, viral pol, host NFIA and host POU2F1/OCT1 on viral origin of replication. Covers the whole ssDNA genome during synthesis. The complementary strand synthesis induces its relese from DNA template. May inhi
  23274..25694   +  CDS            L4: SHUT_ADE05 - Experimental evidence at protein level: Swiss-Prot protein existence level 1. Protein that inhibits host translation while promoting late viral translation by ribosome shunting. Blocks host cap-dependent translation by binding to eIF4G, displacing MKNK1 from cap initiation complexes and preventing EIF4E phosphorylation. Binds to the tripartite leader sequence of viral late mRNAs and recruits host eIF4G, PABPC1/poly-A binding protein and 40S ribosomes subunits on viral mRNAs, allowing ribosome shunting and efficient translation of late viral mRNAs even though conventional translati
  25907..26290   +  CDS            SF33K_ADE02 (fragment): Experimental evidence at protein level: Swiss-Prot protein existence level 1. Probably functions as the small terminase that is part of the molecular motor that translocates genomic DNA in empty capsid during DNA packaging. This motor is located at a unique vertex and comprises at least the IVa2 ATPase, the small terminase 33K and probably a portal. Forms a ring-like structure of about 17 nm in which genomic DNA is translocated into the capsid. Stimulates IVa2 ATPase activity in the presence of the viral genome. Once the DNA is packaged, the terminase detaches: the 33K protein is present in th
  26381..27061   +  CDS            L4: CAP8_ADE02 - Experimental evidence at protein level: Swiss-Prot protein existence level 1. [Hexon-linking protein-C]: Structural component of the virion that acts as a cement protein on the capsid interior and which glue the peripentonal hexons and group-of-nine hexons together. From Human adenovirus C serotype 2 (HAdV-2) (Human adenovirus 2).
  27065..27343   +  CDS            E312_ADE02 (fragment): Experimental evidence at protein level: Swiss-Prot protein existence level 1. From Human adenovirus C serotype 2 (HAdV-2) (Human adenovirus 2).
  27399..27563   -  CDS            UXP_ADE05 (fragment): Experimental evidence at transcript level: Swiss-Prot protein existence level 2. Might play a role in viral replication since it is associated with viral replication centers. Seems to have an effect on DBP localization. From Human adenovirus C serotype 5 (HAdV-5) (Human adenovirus 5).
  27577..28578   +  CDS            SPIKE_ADE1P: Experimental evidence at protein level: Swiss-Prot protein existence level 1. Forms spikes that protrude from each vertex of the icosahedral capsid. Interacts with host receptor CD46 to provide virion initial attachment to target cell. Fiber proteins are shed during virus entry, when virus is still at the cell surface. From Human adenovirus B serotype 11 (strain Slobiski) (HAdV-11) (Human adenovirus 11P (strain Slobiski)).
  28723..28800   -  CDS            E417_ADE03: Protein predicted: Swiss-Prot protein existence level 4. From Human adenovirus B serotype 3 (HAdV-3) (Human adenovirus 3).
  29002..29883   -  CDS            E434_ADE02: Experimental evidence at protein level: Swiss-Prot protein existence level 1. Plays a major role to prevent cellular inhibition of viral genome replication by nuclear bodies. Assembles an SCF-like E3 ubiquitin ligase complex based on the cellular proteins ELOB, ELOC, CUL5 and RBX1, in cooperation with viral E1B-55K. This viral RING-type ligase ubiquitinates cellular substrates prior to proteasomal degradation: p53/TP53, LIG4, MRE11-RAD50-NBS1 (MRN) complex, ITGA3, DAXX and BLM. From Human adenovirus C serotype 2 (HAdV-2) (Human adenovirus 2).
  30162..30509   -  CDS            E411_ADE05: Experimental evidence at protein level: Swiss-Prot protein existence level 1. From Human adenovirus C serotype 5 (HAdV-5) (Human adenovirus 5).
  30509..30898   -  CDS            E4RF2_ADE02: Protein predicted: Swiss-Prot protein existence level 4. From Human adenovirus C serotype 2 (HAdV-2) (Human adenovirus 2).
  30949..31332   -  CDS            E4RF1_ADE02: Experimental evidence at protein level: Swiss-Prot protein existence level 1. May modulate tight-junctions functions of infected cells through interactions with PDZ proteins. E4 ORF1 has ben show for Adenovirus 9 to interact with protein involved in tight junction regulation. May play a role in mTOR activation by activating PI3- kinase, thus overriding cellular checkpoint for translation. From Human adenovirus C serotype 2 (HAdV-2) (Human adenovirus 2).
  31642..31744   -  repeat_region  ITR: inverted terminal repeat of human adenovirus serotype 5 inverted
  31766..31870   +  misc_feature   bom (fragment): basis of mobility region from pBR322
  32056..32644   -  rep_origin     ori: high-copy-number ColE1/pMB1/pBR322/pUC origin of replication
  32816..33130   -  CDS            bla(M) (fragment): β-lactamase lacking the signal sequence; bla(M); allows cytosolic expression of β-lactamase
  33175..33444   +  CDS            tnpA (fragment): TN5P_ECOLX - Also known as tnp. Experimental evidence at protein level: Swiss-Prot protein existence level 1. Mediates transposition of transposon Tn5 by a 'cut and paste' mechanism. First, the monomeric transposase binds the 19 bp inverted DNA repeats flanking the transposon. Then, dimerization of the DNA- bound transposase creates a synaptic DNA complex. After nicking of the first DNA strand, excision of the transposon proceeds through a series of intermediates. The transposase then mediates the insertion of the transposon at a new site by strand transfer. The activity of the wild- type tran
  33476..34270   +  CDS            NeoR/KanR: aminoglycoside phosphotransferase from Tn5; aph(3')-II (or nptII); confers resistance to neomycin, kanamycin, and G418 (Geneticin®)
  34340..4       -  rep_origin     f1 ori (across the origin) (sequence partly withheld): f1 bacteriophage origin of replication; arrow indicates direction of (+) strand synthesis
