[The description below was written by a language model from this plasmid's Addgene catalogue record and pLannotate feature annotations shown in this document.]
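Description:
pKAd5f11pABR-EPG is a single-plasmid adenoviral vector of about 34.7 kb that carries the whole genome of an E1/E3-deleted human adenovirus 5 joined to a small bacterial backbone. The bacterial segment lies between the two viral ends. It provides a high-copy ColE1/pUC-type origin, a Tn5-derived NeoR/KanR gene for kanamycin selection and an f1 origin. It also contains remnants of a β-lactamase gene, a Tn5 transposase and the pBR322 bom region. The adenoviral portion is bounded by Ad5 inverted terminal repeats, with the Ad5 Ψ packaging signal next to the left ITR. It retains the annotated replication and structural genes, including polymerase, pTP, DBP, IVa2, pIX, penton base, hexon, protease, the L4 proteins, the VA RNAs and the E4 open reading frames. Only an E3 12.5K fragment remains in the E3 region.

In the position of the deleted E1 region sits a reporter cassette. An EF-1α core promoter with a truncated EF-1α intron A drives EGFP, followed by an SV40 polyadenylation signal. The fiber gene is annotated as matching the human adenovirus 11p spike protein, which binds CD46. This agrees with the "f11p" in the name and implies altered receptor usage compared with native Ad5 fiber, though the feature table does not show whether the fiber is fully Ad11p or a chimera. The depositor notes an in-frame deletion of two arginine residues in the L2 pV reading frame that is not expected to affect function.

The stated purpose is to serve as a platform plasmid. The GFP cassette can be exchanged for another transgene, or the fiber can be further modified, to generate recombinant adenoviruses. Because E1 is deleted, such viruses would need an E1-complementing cell line for rescue and growth.
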