Addgene plasmid #122699: pKAd5f11pABR-EPG
Purpose: It can be used to construct a recombinant virus carrying other transgene or an adenovector with modified fiber.
Depositing lab: Zhuo-Zhuang Lu. Depositing organization: Chinese Center for Disease Control and Prevention (China CDC). Publication: Single plasmid-based, upgradable and backward compatible adenoviral vector systems. Liu H, Lu Z, Zhang X, Guo X, Mei L, Zou X, Zhong Y, Wang M, Hung T. Hum Gene Ther. 2019 Feb 22. doi: 10.1089/hum.2018.258. PubMed 30793964.
Backbone
  Vector backbone: the genome of E1/E3 deleted human adenovirus 5
  Backbone manufacturer: Stratagene
  Vector type: Adenoviral
Growth in bacteria
  Bacterial resistance: Kanamycin, 50 μg/mL
  Growth temperature: 30°C
  Growth strain: NEB Stable
  Growth instructions: Other growth strain: TOP10
  Copy number: High Copy
Gene/Insert
  Gene/Insert name: GFP
  Species: Synthetic
  Insert size (bp): 743
  Cloning method: Gibson Cloning
  Sequencing primers: 5′ Unknown
Terms and licenses: Academic/Nonprofit Terms; Industry Terms: Not Available to Industry
Depositor comments: This plasmid contains an in frame deletion of R346 and R347 from the L2 pV open reading frame. This mutation is not expected to affect its function.
How to cite: pKAd5f11pABR-EPG was a gift from Zhuo-Zhuang Lu (Addgene plasmid # 122699 ; http://n2t.net/addgene:122699 ; RRID:Addgene_122699)
